>Addgene plasmid #140699 | pMAK461 | addgene full sequence | sequence record 298981 | Addgene NGS Result
AAATATCTCACTCGCAATCAAATTCAGCCGATAGCGGAACGGGAAGGCGACTGGAGTGCCATGTCCGGTT
TTCAACAAACCATGCAAATGCTGAATGAGGGCATCGTTCCCACTGCGATGCTGGTTGCCAACGATCAGAT
GGCGCTGGGCGCAATGCGCGCCATTACCGAGTCCGGGCTGCGCGTTGGTGCGGATATTTCGGTAGTGGGA
TACGACGATACCGAAGACAGCTCATGTTATATCCCGCCGTTAACCACCATCAAACAGGATTTTCGCCTGC
TGGGGCAAACCAGCGTGGACCGCTTGCTGCAACTCTCTCAGGGCCAGGCGGTGAAGGGCAATCAGCTGTT
GCCCGTCTCACTGGTGAAAAGAAAAACCACCCTGGCGCCCAATACACAAACCGCCTCTCCCCGCGCGTTG
GCCGATTCATTAATGCAGCTGGCACGACAGGTTTCCCGACTGGAAAGCGGGCAGTGAGCGCAACGCAATT
AATGTAAGTTAGCTCACTCATTAGGCACAATTCTCATGTTTGACAGCTTATCATCGACTGCACGGTGCAC
CAATGCTTCTGGCGTCAGGCAGCCATCGGAAGCTGTGGTATGGCTGTGCAGGTCGTAAATCACTGCATAA
TTCGTGTCGCTCAAGGCGCACTCCCGTTCTGGATAATGTTTTTTGCGCCGACATCATAACGGTTCTGGCA
AATATTCTGAAATGAGCTGTTGACAATTAATCATCGGCTCGTATAATGTGTGGAATTGTGAGCGGATAAC
AATTTCACACAGGAAACAGCCAGTCCGTTTAGGTGTTTTCACGAGCAATTGACCAACAAGGACCATAGAT
TATGAAAATAAAAACAGGTGCACGCATCCTCGCATTATCCGCATTAACGACGATGATGTTTTCCGCCTCG
GCTCTCGCCAAAATCGGATCCCAGGTGCAATTGGTAGAGTCTGGGGGAGGCTTGGTGCAGGCTGGTGACT
CTCTGCGACTCTCCTGTGTAGCCTCTGGGCGCTCCTTGGATGGGGCCACCATGCGCTGGTACCGCCAGGC
TCCAGGGAAGGAGCGAGAATTTGTTGCAGGCATTTTTTGGGATGAGATTGGTACGGAATATGCAGACACT
GCGAAGGGCCGATTCACCATCTCCAGAGACAATGCCAAGAACACGATATATCTACAAATGACCAACCTGA
GGTCCGAAGACACGGCCATGTATTATTGTAATGGATTAGTATTCGGGGGTGAATACTGGGGACAGGGGAC
CCAGGTCACAGTCTCCTCCGGTGGAGATATCGGACTGAACGACATCTTCGAAGCTCAGAAAATCGAATGG
CACGGCTCCCATCACCATCATCACCACTAAGAATTCGATTACAAGGATGACGACGATAAGTAAATAAGCT
TCAAATAAAACGAAAGGCTCAGTCGAAAGACTGGGCCTTTCGTTTTATCTGTTGTTTGTCGGTGAACGCT
CTCCTGAGTAGGACAAATCCGCCGGGAGCGGATTTGAACGTTGCGAAGCAACGGCCCGGAGGGTGGCGGG
CAGGACGCCCGCCATAAACTGCCAGGCATCAAATTAAGCAGAAGGCCATCCTGACGGATGGCCTTTTTGC
GTTTCTACAAACTCTTTCGGTCCGTTGTTTATTTTTCTAAATACATTCAAATATGTATCCGCTCATGAGA
CAATAACCCTGATAAATGCTTCAATAATATTGAAAAAGGAAGAGTATGAGTATTCAACATTTCCGTGTCG
CCCTTATTCCCTTTTTTGCGGCATTTTGCCTTCCTGTTTTTGCTCACCCAGAAACGCTGGTGAAAGTAAA
AGATGCTGAAGATCAGTTGGGTGCACGAGTGGGTTACATCGAACTGGATCTCAACAGCGGTAAGATCCTT
GAGAGTTTTCGCCCCGAAGAACGTTTCCCAATGATGAGCACTTTTAAAGTTCTGCTATGTGGCGCGGTAT
TATCCCGTGTTGACGCCGGGCAAGAGCAACTCGGTCGCCGCATACACTATTCTCAGAATGACTTGGTTGA
GTACTCACCAGTCACAGAAAAGCATCTTACGGATGGCATGACAGTAAGAGAATTATGCAGTGCTGCCATA
ACCATGAGTGATAACACTGCGGCCAACTTACTTCTGACAACGATCGGAGGACCGAAGGAGCTAACCGCTT
TTTTGCACAACATGGGGGATCATGTAACTCGCCTTGATCGTTGGGAACCGGAGCTGAATGAAGCCATACC
AAACGACGAGCGTGACACCACGATGCCTGTAGCAATGGCAACAACGTTGCGCAAACTATTAACTGGCGAA
CTACTTACTCTAGCTTCCCGGCAACAATTAATAGACTGGATGGAGGCGGATAAAGTTGCAGGACCACTTC
TGCGCTCGGCCCTTCCGGCTGGCTGGTTTATTGCTGATAAATCTGGAGCCGGTGAGCGTGGGTCTCGCGG
TATCATTGCAGCACTGGGGCCAGATGGTAAGCCCTCCCGTATCGTAGTTATCTACACGACGGGGAGTCAG
GCAACTATGGATGAACGAAATAGACAGATCGCTGAGATAGGTGCCTCACTGATTAAGCATTGGTAACTGT
CAGACCAAGTTTACTCATATATACTTTAGATTGATTTCCTTAGGACTGAGCGTCAACCCCGTAGAAAAGA
TCAAAGGATCTTCTTGAGATCCTTTTTTTCTGCGCGTAATCTGCTGCTTGCAAACAAAAAAACCACCGCT
ACCAGCGGTGGTTTGTTTGCCGGATCAAGAGCTACCAACTCTTTTTCCGAAGGTAACTGGCTTCAGCAGA
GCGCAGATACCAAATACTGTCCTTCTAGTGTAGCCGTAGTTAGGCCACCACTTCAAGAACTCTGTAGCAC
CGCCTACATACCTCGCTCTGCTAATCCTGTTACCAGTGGCTGCTGCCAGTGGCGATAAGTCGTGTCTTAC
CGGGTTGGACTCAAGACGATAGTTACCGGATAAGGCGCAGCGGTCGGGCTGAACGGGGGGTTCGTGCACA
CAGCCCAGCTTGGAGCGAACGACCTACACCGAACTGAGATACCTACAGCGTGAGCTATGAGAAAGCGCCA
CGCTTCCCGAAGGGAGAAAGGCGGACAGGTATCCGGTAAGCGGCAGGGTCGGAACAGGAGAGCGCACGAG
GGAGCTTCCAGGGGGAAACGCCTGGTATCTTTATAGTCCTGTCGGGTTTCGCCACCTCTGACTTGAGCGT
CGATTTTTGTGATGCTCGTCAGGGGGGCGGAGCCTATGGAAAAACGCCAGCAACGCGGCCTTTTTACGGT
TCCTGGCCTTTTGCTGGCCTTTTGCTCACATGTTCCGGTACCGCGCCCAACAGTCCCCCGGCCACGGGGC
CTGCCACCATACCCACGCCGAAACAAGCGCTCATGAGCCCGAAGTGGCGAGCCCGATCTTCCCCATCGGT
GATGTCGGCGATATAGGCGCCAGCAACCGCACCTGTGGCGCCGGTGATGCCGGCCACGATGCGTCCGGCG
TAGAGGATCGAGATCTCGATCCCGCGAAATTAATACGACTCACTAGAGGGGAATTGTGAGCGGATAACAA
TTCCCCTCTAGAAATAATTTTGTTTAACTTTAAGAAGGAGATATACCATGAAGGATAACACCGTGCCACT
GAAATTGATTGCCCTGTTAGCGAACGGTGAATTTCACTCTGGCGAGCAGTTGGGTGAAACGCTGGGAATG
AGCCGGGCGGCTATTAATAAACACATTCAGACACTGCGTGACTGGGGCGTTGATGTCTTTACCGTTCCGG
GTAAAGGATACAGCCTGCCTGAGCCTATCCAGTTACTTAATGCTAAACAGATATTGGGTCAGCTGGATGG
CGGTAGTGTAGCCGTGCTGCCAGTGATTGACTCCACGAATCAGTACCTTCTTGATCGTATCGGAGAGCTT
AAATCGGGCGATGCTTGCATTGCAGAATACCAGCAGGCTGGCCGTGGTCGCCGGGGTCGGAAATGGTTTT
CGCCTTTTGGCGCAAACTTATATTTGTCGATGTTCTGGCGTCTGGAACAAGGCCCGGCGGCGGCGATTGG
TTTAAGTCTGGTTATCGGTATCGTGATGGCGGAAGTATTACGCAAGCTGGGTGCAGATAAAGTTCGTGTT
AAATGGCCTAATGACCTCTATCTGCAGGATCGCAAGCTGGCAGGCATTCTGGTGGAGCTGACTGGCAAAA
CTGGCGATGCGGCGCAAATAGTCATTGGAGCCGGGATCAACATGGCAATGCGCCGTGTTGAAGAGAGTGT
CGTTAATCAGGGGTGGATCACGCTGCAGGAAGCGGGGATCAATCTCGATCGTAATACGTTGGCGGCCATG
CTAATACGTGAATTACGTGCTGCGTTGGAACTCTTCGAACAAGAAGGATTGGCACCTTATCTGTCGCGCT
GGGAAAAGCTGGATAATTTTATTAATCGCCCAGTGAAACTTATCATTGGTGATAAAGAAATATTTGGCAT
TTCACGCGGAATAGACAAACAGGGGGCTTTATTACTTGAGCAGGATGGAATAATAAAACCCTGGATGGGC
GGTGAAATATCCCTGCGTAGTGCAGAAAAAGGTAAGCTTTGATGAGGACTAGTGCGGCCGCACTCGAGCA
CCACCACCACCACCACTGAGATCCGGCTGCTAACAAAGCCCGAAAGGAAGCTGAGTTGGCTGCTGCCACC
GCTGAGCAATAACTAGCATAACCCCTTGGGGCCTCTAAACGGGTCTTGAGGGGTTTTTTGCTGAAAGGAG
GAACTATATCCGGATGCTAGCACATGTTCTTTCCTGCGTTATCCCCTGATTCTGTGGATAACCGTATTAC
CGCCTTTGAGTGAGCTGATACCGCTCGCCGCAGCCGAACGACCGAGCGCAGCGAGTCAGTGAGCGAGGAA
GCGGAAGAGCGCCTGATGCGGTATTTTCTCCTTACGCATCTGTGCGGTATTTCACACCGCATATAAGGTG
CACTGTGACTGGGTCATGGCTGCGCCCCGACACCCGCCAACACCCGCTGACGCGCCCTGACGGGCTTGTC
TGCTCCCGGCATCCGCTTACAGACAAGCTGTGACCGTCTCCGGGAGCTGCATGTGTCAGAGGTTTTCACC
GTCATCACCGAAACGCGCGAGGCAGCTGCGGTAAAGCTCATCAGCGTGGTCGTGCAGCGATTCACAGATG
TCTGCCTGTTCATCCGCGTCCAGCTCGTTGAGTTTCTCCAGAAGCGTTAATGTCTGGCTTCTGATAAAGC
GGGCCATGTTAAGGGCGGTTTTTTCCTGTTTGGTCACTGATGCCTCCGTGTAAGGGGGATTTCTGTTCAT
GGGGGTAATGATACCGATGAAACGAGAGAGGATGCTCACGATACGGGTTACTGATGATGAACATGCCCGG
TTACTGGAACGTTGTGAGGGTAAACAACTGGCGGTATGGATGCGGCGGGACCAGAGAAAAATCACTCAGG
GTCAATGCCAGCGCTTCGTTAATACAGATGTAGGTGTTCCACAGGGTAGCCAGCAGCATCCTGCGATGCA
GATCCGGAACATAATGGTGCAGGGCGCTGACTTCCGCGTTTCCAGACTTTACGAAACACGGAAACCGAAG
ACCATTCATGTTGTTGCTCAGGTCGCAGACGTTTTGCAGCAGCAGTCGCTTCACGTTCGCTCGCGTATCG
GTGATTCATTCTGCTAACCAGTAAGGCAACCCCGCCAGCCTAGCCGGGTCCTCAACGACAGGAGCACGAT
CATGCGCACCCGTGGCCAGGACCCAACGCTGCCCGAAATTCCGACACCATCGAATGGTGCAAAACCTTTC
GCGGTATGGCATGATAGCGCCCGGAAGAGAGTCAATTCAGGGTGGTGAATGTGAAACCAGTAACGTTATA
CGATGTCGCAGAGTATGCCGGTGTCTCTTATCAGACCGTTTCCCGCGTGGTGAACCAGGCCAGCCACGTT
TCTGCGAAAACGCGGGAAAAAGTGGAAGCGGCGATGGCGGAGCTGAATTACATTCCCAACCGCGTGGCAC
AACAACTGGCGGGCAAACAGTCGTTGCTGATTGGCGTTGCCACCTCCAGTCTGGCCCTGCACGCGCCGTC
GCAAATTGTCGCGGCGATTAAATCTCGCGCCGATCAACTGGGTGCCAGCGTGGTGGTGTCGATGGTAGAA
CGAAGCGGCGTCGAAGCCTGTAAAGCGGCGGTGCACAATCTTCTCGCGCAACGCGTCAGTGGGCTGATCA
TTAACTATCCGCTGGATGACCAGGATGCCATTGCTGTGGAAGCTGCCTGCACTAATGTTCCGGCGTTATT
TCTTGATGTCTCTGACCAGACACCCATCAACAGTATTATTTTCTCCCATGAAGACGGTACGCGACTGGGC
GTGGAGCATCTGGTCGCATTGGGTCACCAGCAAATCGCGCTGTTAGCGGGCCCATTAAGTTCTGTCTCGG
CGCGTCTGCGTCTGGCTGGCTGGCAT
Features (pLannotate 1.2.2; 28 found; start..end, strand, type, name):
    490..511     +  protein_bind   CAP binding site: CAP binding activates transcription in the presence of cAMP. E. coli catabolite activator protein
    530..547     +  promoter       tet promoter (fragment): E. coli promoter for tetracycline efflux protein gene
    720..748     +  promoter       tac promoter: strong E. coli promoter; hybrid between the trp and lac UV5 promoters
    756..772     +  protein_bind   lac operator: The lac repressor binds to the lac operator to inhibit transcription in E. coli. This inhibition can be relieved by adding lactose or isopropyl-β-D-thiogalactopyranoside (IPTG). lac repressor encoded by lacI
    842..926     +  CDS            MBP (fragment): maltose binding protein from E. coli; malE; This gene encodes a signal sequence that can direct MBP to the bacterial periplasm.
    932..1279    +  CDS            HV01_CANLF: Experimental evidence at protein level: Swiss-Prot protein existence level 1. From Canis lupus familiaris (Dog) (Canis familiaris).
   1295..1334    +  CDS            AviTag™ (fragment): peptide tag that allows for enzymatic biotinylation
   1365..1390    +  CDS            3xFLAG (fragment): three tandem FLAG® epitope tags
   1402..1488    +  terminator     rrnB T1 terminator: Escherichia coli rrnB; transcription terminator T1 from the E. coli rrnB gene
   1580..1607    +  terminator     rrnB T2 terminator: transcription terminator T2 from the E. coli rrnB gene
   1654..1725    +  promoter       AmpR promoter: bla
   1726..2586    +  CDS            AmpR: β-lactamase; bla; confers resistance to ampicillin, carbenicillin, and related antibiotics
   2674..3262    +  rep_origin     ori: high-copy-number ColE1/pMB1/pBR322/pUC origin of replication
   3333..3509    -  CDS            TcR (fragment): tetracycline efflux protein; tet; confers resistance to tetracycline
   3528..3550    +  intron         CMV intron (fragment): modified intron A from human cytomegalovirus (CMV)
   3550..3574    +  protein_bind   lac operator: The lac repressor binds to the lac operator to inhibit transcription in E. coli. This inhibition can be relieved by adding lactose or isopropyl-β-D-thiogalactopyranoside (IPTG). lac repressor encoded by lacI
   3589..3611    +  RBS            RBS: efficient ribosome binding site from bacteriophage T7 gene 10 (Olins and Rangwala, 1989)
   3618..4580    +  CDS            birA: BIRA_ECOLI - Also known as bioR, dhbB. Experimental evidence at protein level: Swiss-Prot protein existence level 1. Acts both as a biotin--[acetyl-CoA-carboxylase] ligase and a biotin-operon repressor. In the presence of ATP, BirA activates biotin to form the BirA-biotinyl-5'-adenylate (BirA-bio-5'-AMP or holoBirA) complex. HoloBirA can either transfer the biotinyl moiety to the biotin carboxyl carrier protein (BCCP) subunit of acetyl-CoA carboxylase, or bind to the biotin operator site and inhibit transcription of the operon. From Escherichia coli (strain K12).
   4619..4636    +  CDS            9xHis (fragment): 9xHis affinity tag
   4646..4695    +  CDS            SET1 (fragment): solubility-enhancement tag derived from T7 phage gene 10B
   4703..4750    +  terminator     T7 terminator: transcription terminator for bacteriophage T7 RNA polymerase
   4781..4907    +  rep_origin     RSF ori (fragment): Plasmids containing the RSF 1030 origin of replication can be propagated in E. coli cells that contain additional plasmids with compatible origins.
   4912..4964    -  misc_feature   bom (fragment): basis of mobility region from pBR322
   4975..4994    -  misc_feature   bom (fragment): basis of mobility region from pBR322
   5096..5287    -  CDS            rop: Rop protein, which maintains plasmids at low copy number; rop
   5304..5684    +  CDS            YPB1_ECOLX: Protein predicted: Swiss-Prot protein existence level 4. From Escherichia coli.
   5783..5860    +  promoter       lacIq promoter: lacI (mutant); In the lacIq allele, a single base change in the promoter boosts expression of the lacI gene about 10-fold.
   5861..477     +  CDS            lacI (across the origin): lac repressor; lacI; The lac repressor binds to the lac operator to inhibit transcription in E. coli. This inhibition can be relieved by adding lactose or isopropyl-β-D-thiogalactopyranoside (IPTG).
