[The description below was written by a language model from this plasmid's Addgene catalogue record and pLannotate feature annotations shown in this document.]
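Description:
pMAK461 is a 6,466-nt bacterial expression plasmid built on the pMal-T-Avi-His/BirA backbone, designed to produce a nanobody in Escherichia coli. The insert is recorded as NBαRb-IgG-Fc, a name that suggests a nanobody directed against the Fc region of rabbit IgG, although the record does not spell this out. It was introduced by ligation-independent cloning. The plasmid is selected with ampicillin through the bla gene and replicates from a ColE1/pMB1-type origin. The rop gene and bom fragments are also present, and the catalogue lists copy number as unknown.

Expression is driven by the IPTG-inducible tac promoter with a downstream lac operator, kept repressed by a plasmid-borne lacI gene under the lacIq promoter. Only a short N-terminal fragment of malE is annotated. Its position and size fit the MBP signal sequence rather than the full fusion partner, which would direct the product out of the cytoplasm, in line with the associated publication's theme of direct secretion from E. coli. Next comes an approximately 350-bp coding region that the annotation software matched to a canine immunoglobulin heavy-chain variable domain. This is a homology hit that most likely marks the nanobody itself. An AviTag fragment follows, along with a short hit labelled 3xFLAG, and the rrnB T1 and T2 terminators close the unit. No His tag is annotated on the nanobody despite the backbone name.

A second cassette carries E. coli birA behind a lac operator and a T7 gene 10 ribosome binding site, followed by a His-tag fragment and a T7 terminator; its promoter is not annotated. Co-expressed BirA biotin ligase can biotinylate the AviTag in vivo, yielding a site-specifically biotinylated nanobody suited to streptavidin-based detection or immobilisation.
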