Addgene plasmid #140699: pMAK461
Purpose: NBαRb-IgG-Fc
Depositing lab: Takayuki Iwaki. Depositing organization: Hamamatsu University School of Medicine. Publication: Nanobody production can be simplified by direct secretion from Escherichia coli. Iwaki T, Hara K, Umemura K. Protein Expr Purif. 2020 Feb 13;170:105607. doi: 10.1016/j.pep.2020.105607. PubMed 32062022.
Backbone
  Vector backbone: pMal-T-Avi-His/BirA
  Vector type: Bacterial Expression
Growth in bacteria
  Bacterial resistance: Ampicillin, 100 μg/mL
  Growth temperature: 37°C
  Growth strain: DH5alpha
  Copy number: Unknown
Gene/Insert
  Gene/Insert name: NBαRb-IgG-Fc
  Cloning method: Ligation Independent Cloning
  Sequencing primers: 5′ caatttcacacaggaaacagccag; 3′ gtcctactcaggagagcgttc
Terms and licenses: Academic/Nonprofit Terms; Industry Terms: Not Available to Industry
How to cite: pMAK461 was a gift from Takayuki Iwaki (Addgene plasmid # 140699 ; http://n2t.net/addgene:140699 ; RRID:Addgene_140699)
